>Addgene plasmid #13359 | pMXs-Sox15 | addgene partial sequence | sequence record 19738 | 13359 with pBMN5'
ACTGCCGGATCTAGCTAGTTAATTAAGGATCCCAGTGTGGTGGTACGGGAAATCACAAGTTTGTACAAAA
AAGCAGGCTCCGCGGCCGCCCCCTTCACCATGGTGCTGACCAGCTCCTCACAAGCAGAGACTTGGAGCCT
GCATCCTCGGGCTTCCACGGCCTCTTTGCCTTTAGGACCCCAGGAGCAGGAGGCCGGCGGGAGCCCTGGA
GCGTCTGGGGGACTTCCGCTGGAGAAGGTGAAGCGGCCCATGAACGCCTTCATGGTGTGGAGCTCTGTTC
AGCGCCGCCAGATGGCGCAGCAGAACCCCAAGATGCACAACTCTGAGATCTCCAAGCGCTTGGGCGCTCA
GTGGAAGCTGCTGGGCGATGAAGAGAAGCGACCCTTCGTGGAGGAGGCTAAGCGTCTTCGTGCCCGCCAC
CTCCGCGACTATCCCGACTACAAGTACCGACCCCGGCGTAAGAGCAAAAACTCGAGCACCGGGTCTGTCC
CCTTTAGCCAAGAAGGAGGTGGCCTGGCATGTGGTGGCTCACACTGGGGGCCAGGGTACACAACTACCCA
AGGGAGCAGAGGCTTTGGGTACCAGCCCCCCAACTATTCGACAGCCTACCTGCCTGGCAGTTACACCTCT
TCCCACTGCAGACCGGAGGCCCCCTTACCATGCACCTTCCCTCAGAGTGATCCCAGGCTCCAGGGGGAGC
TAAGACCCTCTTTCTCCCCTTACCTATCCCCAGACTCTTCCACTCCATATAATACTTCCCTTGCTGGAGC
CCCCATGCCAGTAACCCACCTTTAAAAGGGTGGGCGCGCCGACCCAGCTTTCTTGTACAAAGTGGTGATA
TTCCAGCTGAGCGCCGGTCGCTACCATTACCAGTTGGTCTGGTGTC
