[The description below was written by a language model from this plasmid's Addgene catalogue record.]
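Description:
pMXs-Sox15 is a retroviral mammalian expression plasmid built on the pMXs backbone (about 4.6 kb without insert), carrying the wild-type mouse Sox15 coding sequence (SRY-box containing gene 15, roughly 700 bp) inserted by restriction enzyme cloning. In bacteria it is maintained as a high-copy plasmid under ampicillin selection. The record provides no feature table, so the promoter, packaging signal and other backbone elements are not explicitly listed. pMXs is generally known as a Moloney murine leukemia virus-derived vector in which the insert sits between the long terminal repeats and is transcribed from the 5′ LTR, with a packaging signal that allows the genomic RNA to be encapsidated when the plasmid is introduced into a retroviral packaging cell line. No mammalian selection marker, epitope tag or reporter is recorded for this construct.

The resulting virus delivers Sox15 into dividing target cells, where the provirus integrates and gives stable expression of this SRY-related HMG-box transcription factor. The plasmid is associated with the 2006 study describing the induction of pluripotent stem cells from mouse embryonic and adult fibroblasts by defined factors, which indicates that it belongs to a set of retroviral constructs for expressing individual genes in fibroblasts during reprogramming experiments, although the record does not spell out the specific role of Sox15 in that work. It is suited to retrovirus-mediated overexpression of mouse Sox15, for example to study its function in reprogramming or to compare it with other Sox family members. Distribution is limited to academic and nonprofit users.
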