Addgene plasmid #13359: pMXs-Sox15
Depositing lab: Shinya Yamanaka. Depositing organization: Kyoto University, Center for iPS Cell Research and Application. Publication: Induction of pluripotent stem cells from mouse embryonic and adult fibroblast cultures by defined factors. Takahashi K, Yamanaka S. Cell. 2006 Aug 25. 126(4):663-76. 10.1016/j.cell.2006.07.024 PubMed 16904174.
Backbone
  Vector backbone: pMXs
  Backbone size w/o insert (bp): 4600
  Vector type: Mammalian Expression, Retroviral
Growth in bacteria
  Bacterial resistance: Ampicillin, 100 μg/mL
  Growth temperature: 37°C
  Growth strain: DH5alpha
  Copy number: High Copy
Gene/Insert
  Gene/Insert name: SRY-box containing gene 15 (alt name: Sox15)
  Species: M. musculus (mouse)
  Insert size (bp): 696
  Mutation: None
  Entrez Gene: Sox15
  Cloning method: Restriction Enzyme
  Sequencing primers: 5′ pMX-S1811
Resource information
  A portion of this plasmid was derived from a plasmid made by: pMXs is from Dr. Toshio Kitamura of the University of Tokyo, the Institute of Medical Science. If you use this plasmid in a paper, please cite: Retrovirus-mediated gene transfer and expression cloning: powerful tools in functional genomics. Exp Hematol. 2003 Nov;31(11):1007-14. Kitamura T, Koshino Y, Shibata F, Oki T, Nakajima H, Nosaka T, Kumagai H.
Terms and licenses: Academic/Nonprofit Terms; Industry Terms: Not Available to Industry
Depositor comments: The sequence of primer pMX-S1811 is GAC GGC ATC GCA GCT TGG ATA CAC.
How to cite: pMXs-Sox15 was a gift from Shinya Yamanaka (Addgene plasmid # 13359 ; http://n2t.net/addgene:13359 ; RRID:Addgene_13359)
